Addgene plasmid #26103: pNIC28-Bsa4
Purpose: (Empty Backbone) SGC Empty backbone for bacterial expression
Depositing lab: Opher Gileadi. Depositing organization: University of Oxford. Publication: High-throughput production of human proteins for crystallization: the SGC experience. Savitsky P, Bray J, Cooper CD, Marsden BD, Mahajan P, Burgess-Brown NA, Gileadi O. J Struct Biol. 2010 Oct;172(1):3-13. doi: 10.1016/j.jsb.2010.06.008. Epub 2010 Jun 10. PubMed 20541610.
Backbone
  Vector backbone: pET28a
  Backbone manufacturer: Novagen
  Backbone size (bp): 5353
  Vector type: Bacterial Expression
  Tag / fusion protein: 6xHis (N terminal on backbone); TEV cleavage site (N terminal on backbone)
Growth in bacteria
  Bacterial resistance: Kanamycin, 50 μg/mL
  Growth temperature: 37°C
  Growth strain: DH5alpha
  Copy number: Low Copy
Gene/Insert
  Gene/Insert name: None
  GenBank ID: EF198106
  Tag / fusion protein: His - TEV (N terminal on backbone)
  Cloning method: Restriction Enzyme; 5′ cloning site Ligation-Independent cloning (destroyed during cloning); 3′ cloning site Ligation-Independent cloning (destroyed during cloning)
  Sequencing primers: 5′ T7F; 3′ T7R
Terms and licenses: Academic/Nonprofit Terms; Industry Terms: Not Available to Industry
Depositor comments: Primers for LIC cloning: Upstream: add TACTTCCAATCCATG to the 5’ end (ATG in-frame with the desired coding sequence). Downstream: add TATCCACCTTTACTG to 5’ end of downstream primer; add termination codon, if necessary. Detailed cloning method available in the paper (Savitsky et al., J Struct Biol., 2010)
How to cite: pNIC28-Bsa4 was a gift from Opher Gileadi (Addgene plasmid # 26103 ; http://n2t.net/addgene:26103 ; RRID:Addgene_26103)
