[The description below was written by a language model from this plasmid's Addgene catalogue record and pLannotate feature annotations shown in this document.]
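Description:
pNIC28-Bsa4 is an empty bacterial expression backbone derived from pET28a and adapted for ligation-independent cloning (LIC) in high-throughput production of recombinant proteins, notably human proteins for crystallography. It is propagated in E. coli under kanamycin selection (aph(3')-Ia KanR). Replication relies on a pBR322-type ColE1 origin which, together with the rop gene and bom region, keeps it at the low copy number listed in the catalogue. An f1 origin is also present, along with short remnants of the tetracycline resistance gene that are leftover backbone sequence rather than a functional marker.

The expression cassette consists of a T7 promoter with an adjacent lac operator, the T7 gene 10 ribosome binding site and a T7 terminator. A plasmid-borne lacI gene supplies the repressor, so transcription depends on T7 RNA polymerase and is induced by IPTG. According to the catalogue, the backbone provides an N-terminal 6xHis tag followed by a TEV protease cleavage site, allowing affinity purification and later tag removal. The automated annotation does not call these elements upstream of the cloning site. It does detect a short His-tag fragment downstream, just before the terminator, most likely a pET28a remnant that a stop codon in the insert would exclude.

In place of an insert, the cloning site holds a stuffer with the Bacillus subtilis sacB gene and its own promoter. SacB makes cells sucrose-sensitive, so it can serve as a negative selection against uncut parental vector once the stuffer has been replaced by an LIC-tailed PCR product. The two sequence records (about 7.28 kb) agree closely and are larger than the listed backbone size, a difference roughly accounted for by the sacB cassette.
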