Features (pLannotate 1.2.2; 20 found; start..end, strand, type, name):
      1..19      +  promoter       T7 promoter: promoter for bacteriophage T7 RNA polymerase
     20..44      +  protein_bind   lac operator: The lac repressor binds to the lac operator to inhibit transcription in E. coli. This inhibition can be relieved by adding lactose or isopropyl-β-D-thiogalactopyranoside (IPTG). lac repressor encoded by lacI
     59..81      +  RBS            RBS: efficient ribosome binding site from bacteriophage T7 gene 10 (Olins and Rangwala, 1989)
    170..615     +  promoter       sacB promoter: sacR; sacB promoter and control region
    616..2037    +  CDS            SacB: secreted levansucrase that renders bacterial growth sensitive to sucrose; Bacillus subtilis sacB; negative selection marker
   2145..2162    +  CDS            9xHis (fragment): 9xHis affinity tag
   2172..2221    +  CDS            SET1 (fragment): solubility-enhancement tag derived from T7 phage gene 10B
   2229..2276    +  terminator     T7 terminator: transcription terminator for bacteriophage T7 RNA polymerase
   2313..2741    +  rep_origin     f1 ori (sequence partly withheld): f1 bacteriophage origin of replication; arrow indicates direction of (+) strand synthesis
   2794..2851    +  promoter       AmpR promoter (fragment): bla
   2860..3675    -  CDS            KanR: aminoglycoside phosphotransferase; aph(3')-Ia; confers resistance to kanamycin in bacteria or G418 (Geneticin®) in eukaryotes
   3797..4385    +  rep_origin     ori: high-copy-number ColE1/pMB1/pBR322/pUC origin of replication
   4571..4710    -  misc_feature   bom: basis of mobility region from pBR322
   4812..5003    -  CDS            rop: Rop protein, which maintains plasmids at low copy number; rop
   5020..5400    +  CDS            YPB1_ECOLX: Protein predicted: Swiss-Prot protein existence level 4. From Escherichia coli.
   5472..5763    -  CDS            TcR (fragment): tetracycline efflux protein; tet; confers resistance to tetracycline
   5778..5799    -  protein_bind   CAP binding site: CAP binding activates transcription in the presence of cAMP. E. coli catabolite activator protein
   5812..6894    -  CDS            lacI: lac repressor; lacI; The lac repressor binds to the lac operator to inhibit transcription in E. coli. This inhibition can be relieved by adding lactose or isopropyl-β-D-thiogalactopyranoside (IPTG).
   6895..6972    -  promoter       lacI promoter: lacI
   6980..7259    -  CDS            TcR (fragment): tetracycline efflux protein; tet; confers resistance to tetracycline
>Addgene plasmid #26103 | pNIC28-Bsa4 | addgene full sequence | sequence record 263469 | Addgene NGS Result
TAATACGACTCACTATAGGGGAATTGTGAGCGGATAACAATTCCCCTCTAGAAATAATTTTGTTTAACTT
TAAGAAGGAGATATACATATGCACCATCATCATCATCATTCTTCTGGTGTAGATCTGGGTACCGAGAACC
TGTACTTCCAATCCATGGAGACCGACGTCCACATATACCTGCCGTTCACTATTATTTAGTGAAATGAGAT
ATTATGATATTTTCTGAATTGTGATTAAAAAGGCAACTTTATGCCCATGCAACAGAAACTATAAAAAATA
CAGAGAATGAAAAGAAACAGATAGATTTTTTAGTTCTTTAGGCCCGTAGTCTGCAAATCCTTTTATGATT
TTCTATCAAACAAAAGAGGAAAATAGACCAGTTGCAATCCAAACGAGAGTCTAATAGAATGAGGTCGAAA
AGTAAATCGCGCGGGTTTGTTACTGATAAAGCAGGCAAGACCTAAAATGTGTAAAGGGCAAAGTGTATAC
TTTGGCGTCACCCCTTACATATTTTAGGTCTTTTTTTATTGTGCGTAACTAACTTGCCATCTTCAAACAG
GAGGGCTGGAAGAAGCAGACCGCTAACACAGTACATAAAAAAGGAGACATGAACGATGAACATCAAAAAG
TTTGCAAAACAAGCAACAGTATTAACCTTTACTACCGCACTGCTGGCAGGAGGCGCAACTCAAGCGTTTG
CGAAAGAAACGAACCAAAAGCCATATAAGGAAACATACGGCATTTCCCATATTACACGCCATGATATGCT
GCAAATCCCTGAACAGCAAAAAAATGAAAAATATAAAGTTCCTGAGTTCGATTCGTCCACAATTAAAAAT
ATCTCTTCTGCAAAAGGCCTGGACGTTTGGGACAGCTGGCCATTACAAAACACTGACGGCACTGTCGCAA
ACTATCACGGCTACCACATCGTCTTTGCATTAGCCGGAGATCCTAAAAATGCGGATGACACATCGATTTA
CATGTTCTATCAAAAAGTCGGCGAAACTTCTATTGACAGCTGGAAAAACGCTGGCCGCGTCTTTAAAGAC
AGCGACAAATTCGATGCAAATGATTCTATCCTAAAAGACCAAACACAAGAATGGTCAGGTTCAGCCACAT
TTACATCTGACGGAAAAATCCGTTTATTCTACACTGATTTCTCCGGTAAACATTACGGCAAACAAACACT
GACAACTGCACAAGTTAACGTATCAGCATCAGACAGCTCTTTGAACATCAACGGTGTAGAGGATTATAAA
TCAATCTTTGACGGTGACGGAAAAACGTATCAAAATGTACAGCAGTTCATCGATGAAGGCAACTACAGCT
CAGGCGACAACCATACGCTGAGAGATCCTCACTACGTAGAAGATAAAGGCCACAAATACTTAGTATTTGA
AGCAAACACTGGAACTGAAGATGGCTACCAAGGCGAAGAATCTTTATTTAACAAAGCATACTATGGCAAA
AGCACATCATTCTTCCGTCAAGAAAGTCAAAAACTTCTGCAAAGCGATAAAAAACGCACGGCTGAGTTAG
CAAACGGCGCTCTCGGTATGATTGAGCTAAACGATGATTACACACTGAAAAAAGTGATGAAACCGCTGAT
TGCATCTAACACAGTAACAGATGAAATTGAACGCGCGAACGTCTTTAAAATGAACGGCAAATGGTACCTG
TTCACTGACTCCCGCGGATCAAAAATGACGATTGACGGCATTACGTCTAACGATATTTACATGCTTGGTT
ATGTTTCTAATTCTTTAACTGGCCCATACAAGCCGCTGAACAAAACTGGCCTTGTGTTAAAAATGGATCT
TGATCCTAACGATGTAACCTTTACTTACTCACACTTCGCTGTACCTCAAGCGAAAGGAAACAATGTCGTG
ATTACAAGCTATATGACAAACAGAGGATTCTACGCAGACAAACAATCAACGTTTGCGCCTAGCTTCCTGC
TGAACATCAAAGGCAAGAAAACATCTGTTGTCAAAGACAGCATCCTTGAACAAGGACAATTAACAGTTAA
CAAATAAAAACGCAAAAGAAAATGCCGATATCCTATTGGCATTGACGGTCTCCAGTAAAGGTGGATACGG
ATCCGAATTCGAGCTCCGTCGACAAGCTTGCGGCCGCACTCGAGCACCACCACCACCACCACTGAGATCC
GGCTGCTAACAAAGCCCGAAAGGAAGCTGAGTTGGCTGCTGCCACCGCTGAGCAATAACTAGCATAACCC
CTTGGGGCCTCTAAACGGGTCTTGAGGGGTTTTTTGCTGAAAGGAGGAACTATATCCGGATTGGCGAATG
GG
[124 nt withheld, positions 2313-2436]
C
[91 nt withheld, positions 2438-2528]
A
[49 nt withheld, positions 2530-2578]
CCTTTGACGTTGGAGTCCACGTTCTTT
[37 nt withheld, positions 2606-2642]
ACCCTATCTCGGTCTATTCTTTTGATTTATAAGGGATTTTGCCGATTTCGGCCTATTGGTTAAAAAATGA
GCTGATTTAACAAAAATTTAACGCGAATTTTAACAAAATATTAACGCTTACAATTTAGGTGGCACTTTTC
GGGGAAATGTGCGCGGAACCCCTATTTGTTTATTTTTCTAAATACATTCAAATATGTATCCGCTCATGAA
TTAATTCTTAGAAAAACTCATCGAGCATCAAATGAAACTGCAATTTATTCATATCAGGATTATCAATACC
ATATTTTTGAAAAAGCCGTTTCTGTAATGAAGGAGAAAACTCACCGAGGCAGTTCCATAGGATGGCAAGA
TCCTGGTATCGGTCTGCGATTCCGACTCGTCCAACATCAATACAACCTATTAATTTCCCCTCGTCAAAAA
TAAGGTTATCAAGTGAGAAATCACCATGAGTGACGACTGAATCCGGTGAGAATGGCAAAAGTTTATGCAT
TTCTTTCCAGACTTGTTCAACAGGCCAGCCATTACGCTCGTCATCAAAATCACTCGCATCAACCAAACCG
TTATTCATTCGTGATTGCGCCTGAGCGAGACGAAATACGCGATCGCTGTTAAAAGGACAATTACAAACAG
GAATCGAATGCAACCGGCGCAGGAACACTGCCAGCGCATCAACAATATTTTCACCTGAATCAGGATATTC
TTCTAATACCTGGAATGCTGTTTTCCCGGGGATCGCAGTGGTGAGTAACCATGCATCATCAGGAGTACGG
ATAAAATGCTTGATGGTCGGAAGAGGCATAAATTCCGTCAGCCAGTTTAGTCTGACCATCTCATCTGTAA
CATCATTGGCAACGCTACCTTTGCCATGTTTCAGAAACAACTCTGGCGCATCGGGCTTCCCATACAATCG
ATAGATTGTCGCACCTGATTGCCCGACATTATCGCGAGCCCATTTATACCCATATAAATCAGCATCCATG
TTGGAATTTAATCGCGGCCTAGAGCAAGACGTTTCCCGTTGAATATGGCTCATAACACCCCTTGTATTAC
TGTTTATGTAAGCAGACAGTTTTATTGTTCATGACCAAAATCCCTTAACGTGAGTTTTCGTTCCACTGAG
CGTCAGACCCCGTAGAAAAGATCAAAGGATCTTCTTGAGATCCTTTTTTTCTGCGCGTAATCTGCTGCTT
GCAAACAAAAAAACCACCGCTACCAGCGGTGGTTTGTTTGCCGGATCAAGAGCTACCAACTCTTTTTCCG
AAGGTAACTGGCTTCAGCAGAGCGCAGATACCAAATACTGTCCTTCTAGTGTAGCCGTAGTTAGGCCACC
ACTTCAAGAACTCTGTAGCACCGCCTACATACCTCGCTCTGCTAATCCTGTTACCAGTGGCTGCTGCCAG
TGGCGATAAGTCGTGTCTTACCGGGTTGGACTCAAGACGATAGTTACCGGATAAGGCGCAGCGGTCGGGC
TGAACGGGGGGTTCGTGCACACAGCCCAGCTTGGAGCGAACGACCTACACCGAACTGAGATACCTACAGC
GTGAGCTATGAGAAAGCGCCACGCTTCCCGAAGGGAGAAAGGCGGACAGGTATCCGGTAAGCGGCAGGGT
CGGAACAGGAGAGCGCACGAGGGAGCTTCCAGGGGGAAACGCCTGGTATCTTTATAGTCCTGTCGGGTTT
CGCCACCTCTGACTTGAGCGTCGATTTTTGTGATGCTCGTCAGGGGGGCGGAGCCTATGGAAAAACGCCA
GCAACGCGGCCTTTTTACGGTTCCTGGCCTTTTGCTGGCCTTTTGCTCACATGTTCTTTCCTGCGTTATC
CCCTGATTCTGTGGATAACCGTATTACCGCCTTTGAGTGAGCTGATACCGCTCGCCGCAGCCGAACGACC
GAGCGCAGCGAGTCAGTGAGCGAGGAAGCGGAAGAGCGCCTGATGCGGTATTTTCTCCTTACGCATCTGT
GCGGTATTTCACACCGCAATGGTGCACTCTCAGTACAATCTGCTCTGATGCCGCATAGTTAAGCCAGTAT
ACACTCCGCTATCGCTACGTGACTGGGTCATGGCTGCGCCCCGACACCCGCCAACACCCGCTGACGCGCC
CTGACGGGCTTGTCTGCTCCCGGCATCCGCTTACAGACAAGCTGTGACCGTCTCCGGGAGCTGCATGTGT
CAGAGGTTTTCACCGTCATCACCGAAACGCGCGAGGCAGCTGCGGTAAAGCTCATCAGCGTGGTCGTGAA
GCGATTCACAGATGTCTGCCTGTTCATCCGCGTCCAGCTCGTTGAGTTTCTCCAGAAGCGTTAATGTCTG
GCTTCTGATAAAGCGGGCCATGTTAAGGGCGGTTTTTTCCTGTTTGGTCACTGATGCCTCCGTGTAAGGG
GGATTTCTGTTCATGGGGGTAATGATACCGATGAAACGAGAGAGGATGCTCACGATACGGGTTACTGATG
ATGAACATGCCCGGTTACTGGAACGTTGTGAGGGTAAACAACTGGCGGTATGGATGCGGCGGGACCAGAG
AAAAATCACTCAGGGTCAATGCCAGCGCTTCGTTAATACAGATGTAGGTGTTCCACAGGGTAGCCAGCAG
CATCCTGCGATGCAGATCCGGAACATAATGGTGCAGGGCGCTGACTTCCGCGTTTCCAGACTTTACGAAA
CACGGAAACCGAAGACCATTCATGTTGTTGCTCAGGTCGCAGACGTTTTGCAGCAGCAGTCGCTTCACGT
TCGCTCGCGTATCGGTGATTCATTCTGCTAACCAGTAAGGCAACCCCGCCAGCCTAGCCGGGTCCTCAAC
GACAGGAGCACGATCATGCGCACCCGTGGGGCCGCCATGCCGGCGATAATGGCCTGCTTCTCGCCGAAAC
GTTTGGTGGCGGGACCAGTGACGAAGGCTTGAGCGAGGGCGTGCAAGATTCCGAATACCGCAAGCGACAG
GCCGATCATCGTCGCGCTCCAGCGAAAGCGGTCCTCGCCGAAAATGACCCAGAGCGCTGCCGGCACCTGT
CCTACGAGTTGCATGATAAAGAAGACAGTCATAAGTGCGGCGACGATAGTCATGCCCCGCGCCCACCGGA
AGGAGCTGACTGGGTTGAAGGCTCTCAAGGGCATCGGTCGAGATCCCGGTGCCTAATGAGTGAGCTAACT
TACATTAATTGCGTTGCGCTCACTGCCCGCTTTCCAGTCGGGAAACCTGTCGTGCCAGCTGCATTAATGA
ATCGGCCAACGCGCGGGGAGAGGCGGTTTGCGTATTGGGCGCCAGGGTGGTTTTTCTTTTCACCAGTGAG
ACGGGCAACAGCTGATTGCCCTTCACCGCCTGGCCCTGAGAGAGTTGCAGCAAGCGGTCCACGCTGGTTT
GCCCCAGCAGGCGAAAATCCTGTTTGATGGTGGTTAACGGCGGGATATAACATGAGCTGTCTTCGGTATC
GTCGTATCCCACTACCGAGATATCCGCACCAACGCGCAGCCCGGACTCGGTAATGGCGCGCATTGCGCCC
AGCGCCATCTGATCGTTGGCAACCAGCATCGCAGTGGGAACGATGCCCTCATTCAGCATTTGCATGGTTT
GTTGAAAACCGGACATGGCACTCCAGTCGCCTTCCCGTTCCGCTATCGGCTGAATTTGATTGCGAGTGAG
ATATTTATGCCAGCCAGCCAGACGCAGACGCGCCGAGACAGAACTTAATGGGCCCGCTAACAGCGCGATT
TGCTGGTGACCCAATGCGACCAGATGCTCCACGCCCAGTCGCGTACCGTCTTCATGGGAGAAAATAATAC
TGTTGATGGGTGTCTGGTCAGAGACATCAAGAAATAACGCCGGAACATTAGTGCAGGCAGCTTCCACAGC
AATGGCATCCTGGTCATCCAGCGGATAGTTAATGATCAGCCCACTGACGCGTTGCGCGAGAAGATTGTGC
ACCGCCGCTTTACAGGCTTCGACGCCGCTTCGTTCTACCATCGACACCACCACGCTGGCACCCAGTTGAT
CGGCGCGAGATTTAATCGCCGCGACAATTTGCGACGGCGCGTGCAGGGCCAGACTGGAGGTGGCAACGCC
AATCAGCAACGACTGTTTGCCCGCCAGTTGTTGTGCCACGCGGTTGGGAATGTAATTCAGCTCCGCCATC
GCCGCTTCCACTTTTTCCCGCGTTTTCGCAGAAACGTGGCTGGCCTGGTTCACCACGCGGGAAACGGTCT
GATAAGAGACACCGGCATACTCTGCGACATCGTATAACGTTACTGGTTTCACATTCACCACCCTGAATTG
ACTCTCTTCCGGGCGCTATCATGCCATACCGCGAAAGGTTTTGCGCCATTCGATGGTGTCCGGGATCTCG
ACGCTCTCCCTTATGCGACTCCTGCATTAGGAAGCAGCCCAGTAGTAGGTTGAGGCCGTTGAGCACCGCC
GCCGCAAGGAATGGTGCATGCAAGGAGATGGCGCCCAACAGTCCCCCGGCCACGGGGCCTGCCACCATAC
CCACGCCGAAACAAGCGCTCATGAGCCCGAAGTGGCGAGCCCGATCTTCCCCATCGGTGATGTCGGCGAT
ATAGGCGCCAGCAACCGCACCTGTGGCGCCGGTGATGCCGGCCACGATGCGTCCGGCGTAGAGGATCGAG
ATCTCGATCCCGCGAAAT
