Features (pLannotate 1.2.2; 20 found; start..end, strand, type, name):
      1..19      +  promoter       T7 promoter: promoter for bacteriophage T7 RNA polymerase
     20..44      +  protein_bind   lac operator: The lac repressor binds to the lac operator to inhibit transcription in E. coli. This inhibition can be relieved by adding lactose or isopropyl-β-D-thiogalactopyranoside (IPTG). lac repressor encoded by lacI
     59..81      +  RBS            RBS: efficient ribosome binding site from bacteriophage T7 gene 10 (Olins and Rangwala, 1989)
    170..615     +  promoter       sacB promoter: sacR; sacB promoter and control region
    616..2037    +  CDS            SacB: secreted levansucrase that renders bacterial growth sensitive to sucrose; Bacillus subtilis sacB; negative selection marker
   2145..2162    +  CDS            9xHis (fragment): 9xHis affinity tag
   2172..2221    +  CDS            SET1 (fragment): solubility-enhancement tag derived from T7 phage gene 10B
   2229..2276    +  terminator     T7 terminator: transcription terminator for bacteriophage T7 RNA polymerase
   2313..2768    +  rep_origin     f1 ori (sequence partly withheld): f1 bacteriophage origin of replication; arrow indicates direction of (+) strand synthesis
   2795..2852    +  promoter       AmpR promoter (fragment): bla
   2861..3676    -  CDS            KanR: aminoglycoside phosphotransferase; aph(3')-Ia; confers resistance to kanamycin in bacteria or G418 (Geneticin®) in eukaryotes
   3798..4386    +  rep_origin     ori: high-copy-number ColE1/pMB1/pBR322/pUC origin of replication
   4572..4714    -  misc_feature   bom: basis of mobility region from pBR322
   4816..5007    -  CDS            rop: Rop protein, which maintains plasmids at low copy number; rop
   5024..5404    +  CDS            YPB1_ECOLX: Protein predicted: Swiss-Prot protein existence level 4. From Escherichia coli.
   5476..5767    -  CDS            TcR (fragment): tetracycline efflux protein; tet; confers resistance to tetracycline
   5782..5803    -  protein_bind   CAP binding site: CAP binding activates transcription in the presence of cAMP. E. coli catabolite activator protein
   5816..6898    -  CDS            lacI: lac repressor; lacI; The lac repressor binds to the lac operator to inhibit transcription in E. coli. This inhibition can be relieved by adding lactose or isopropyl-β-D-thiogalactopyranoside (IPTG).
   6899..6976    -  promoter       lacI promoter: lacI
   6984..7263    -  CDS            TcR (fragment): tetracycline efflux protein; tet; confers resistance to tetracycline
>Addgene plasmid #26103 | pNIC28-Bsa4 | analyzer sequence | sequence record 12256
TAATACGACTCACTATAGGGGAATTGTGAGCGGATAACAATTCCCCTCTAGAAATAATTTTGTTTAACTT
TAAGAAGGAGATATACATATGCACCATCATCATCATCATTCTTCTGGTGTAGATCTGGGTACCGAGAACC
TGTACTTCCAATCCATGGAGACCGACGTCCACATATACCTGCCGTTCACTATTATTTAGTGAAATGAGAT
ATTATGATATTTTCTGAATTGTGATTAAAAAGGCAACTTTATGCCCATGCAACAGAAACTATAAAAAATA
CAGAGAATGAAAAGAAACAGATAGATTTTTTAGTTCTTTAGGCCCGTAGTCTGCAAATCCTTTTATGATT
TTCTATCAAACAAAAGAGGAAAATAGACCAGTTGCAATCCAAACGAGAGTCTAATAGAATGAGGTCGAAA
AGTAAATCGCGCGGGTTTGTTACTGATAAAGCAGGCAAGACCTAAAATGTGTAAAGGGCAAAGTGTATAC
TTTGGCGTCACCCCTTACATATTTTAGGTCTTTTTTTATTGTGCGTAACTAACTTGCCATCTTCAAACAG
GAGGGCTGGAAGAAGCAGACCGCTAACACAGTACATAAAAAAGGAGACATGAACGATGAACATCAAAAAG
TTTGCAAAACAAGCAACAGTATTAACCTTTACTACCGCACTGCTGGCAGGAGGCGCAACTCAAGCGTTTG
CGAAAGAAACGAACCAAAAGCCATATAAGGAAACATACGGCATTTCCCATATTACACGCCATGATATGCT
GCAAATCCCTGAACAGCAAAAAAATGAAAAATATAAAGTTCCTGAGTTCGATTCGTCCACAATTAAAAAT
ATCTCTTCTGCAAAAGGCCTGGACGTTTGGGACAGCTGGCCATTACAAAACACTGACGGCACTGTCGCAA
ACTATCACGGCTACCACATCGTCTTTGCATTAGCCGGAGATCCTAAAAATGCGGATGACACATCGATTTA
CATGTTCTATCAAAAAGTCGGCGAAACTTCTATTGACAGCTGGAAAAACGCTGGCCGCGTCTTTAAAGAC
AGCGACAAATTCGATGCAAATGATTCTATCCTAAAAGACCAAACACAAGAATGGTCAGGTTCAGCCACAT
TTACATCTGACGGAAAAATCCGTTTATTCTACACTGATTTCTCCGGTAAACATTACGGCAAACAAACACT
GACAACTGCACAAGTTAACGTATCAGCATCAGACAGCTCTTTGAACATCAACGGTGTAGAGGATTATAAA
TCAATCTTTGACGGTGACGGAAAAACGTATCAAAATGTACAGCAGTTCATCGATGAAGGCAACTACAGCT
CAGGCGACAACCATACGCTGAGAGATCCTCACTACGTAGAAGATAAAGGCCACAAATACTTAGTATTTGA
AGCAAACACTGGAACTGAAGATGGCTACCAAGGCGAAGAATCTTTATTTAACAAAGCATACTATGGCAAA
AGCACATCATTCTTCCGTCAAGAAAGTCAAAAACTTCTGCAAAGCGATAAAAAACGCACGGCTGAGTTAG
CAAACGGCGCTCTCGGTATGATTGAGCTAAACGATGATTACACACTGAAAAAAGTGATGAAACCGCTGAT
TGCATCTAACACAGTAACAGATGAAATTGAACGCGCGAACGTCTTTAAAATGAACGGCAAATGGTACCTG
TTCACTGACTCCCGCGGATCAAAAATGACGATTGACGGCATTACGTCTAACGATATTTACATGCTTGGTT
ATGTTTCTAATTCTTTAACTGGCCCATACAAGCCGCTGAACAAAACTGGCCTTGTGTTAAAAATGGATCT
TGATCCTAACGATGTAACCTTTACTTACTCACACTTCGCTGTACCTCAAGCGAAAGGAAACAATGTCGTG
ATTACAAGCTATATGACAAACAGAGGATTCTACGCAGACAAACAATCAACGTTTGCGCCTAGCTTCCTGC
TGAACATCAAAGGCAAGAAAACATCTGTTGTCAAAGACAGCATCCTTGAACAAGGACAATTAACAGTTAA
CAAATAAAAACGCAAAAGAAAATGCCGATATCCTATTGGCATTGACGGTCTCCAGTAAAGGTGGATACGG
ATCCGAATTCGAGCTCCGTCGACAAGCTTGCGGCCGCACTCGAGCACCACCACCACCACCACTGAGATCC
GGCTGCTAACAAAGCCCGAAAGGAAGCTGAGTTGGCTGCTGCCACCGCTGAGCAATAACTAGCATAACCC
CTTGGGGCCTCTAAACGGGTCTTGAGGGGTTTTTTGCTGAAAGGAGGAACTATATCCGGATTGGCGAATG
GG
[124 nt withheld, positions 2313-2436]
C
[91 nt withheld, positions 2438-2528]
A
[49 nt withheld, positions 2530-2578]
CCTTTGACGTTGGAGTCCACGTTCTTT
[37 nt withheld, positions 2606-2642]
ACCCTATCTCGGTCTATTCTTTTGATTTATAAGGGATTTTGCCGATTTCGGCCTATTGGTTAAAAAATGA
GCTGATTTAACAAAAATTTAACGCGAATTTTAACAAAATATTAACGTTTACAATTTCAGGTGGCACTTTT
CGGGGAAATGTGCGCGGAACCCCTATTTGTTTATTTTTCTAAATACATTCAAATATGTATCCGCTCATGA
ATTAATTCTTAGAAAAACTCATCGAGCATCAAATGAAACTGCAATTTATTCATATCAGGATTATCAATAC
CATATTTTTGAAAAAGCCGTTTCTGTAATGAAGGAGAAAACTCACCGAGGCAGTTCCATAGGATGGCAAG
ATCCTGGTATCGGTCTGCGATTCCGACTCGTCCAACATCAATACAACCTATTAATTTCCCCTCGTCAAAA
ATAAGGTTATCAAGTGAGAAATCACCATGAGTGACGACTGAATCCGGTGAGAATGGCAAAAGTTTATGCA
TTTCTTTCCAGACTTGTTCAACAGGCCAGCCATTACGCTCGTCATCAAAATCACTCGCATCAACCAAACC
GTTATTCATTCGTGATTGCGCCTGAGCGAGACGAAATACGCGATCGCTGTTAAAAGGACAATTACAAACA
GGAATCGAATGCAACCGGCGCAGGAACACTGCCAGCGCATCAACAATATTTTCACCTGAATCAGGATATT
CTTCTAATACCTGGAATGCTGTTTTCCCGGGGATCGCAGTGGTGAGTAACCATGCATCATCAGGAGTACG
GATAAAATGCTTGATGGTCGGAAGAGGCATAAATTCCGTCAGCCAGTTTAGTCTGACCATCTCATCTGTA
ACATCATTGGCAACGCTACCTTTGCCATGTTTCAGAAACAACTCTGGCGCATCGGGCTTCCCATACAATC
GATAGATTGTCGCACCTGATTGCCCGACATTATCGCGAGCCCATTTATACCCATATAAATCAGCATCCAT
GTTGGAATTTAATCGCGGCCTAGAGCAAGACGTTTCCCGTTGAATATGGCTCATAACACCCCTTGTATTA
CTGTTTATGTAAGCAGACAGTTTTATTGTTCATGACCAAAATCCCTTAACGTGAGTTTTCGTTCCACTGA
GCGTCAGACCCCGTAGAAAAGATCAAAGGATCTTCTTGAGATCCTTTTTTTCTGCGCGTAATCTGCTGCT
TGCAAACAAAAAAACCACCGCTACCAGCGGTGGTTTGTTTGCCGGATCAAGAGCTACCAACTCTTTTTCC
GAAGGTAACTGGCTTCAGCAGAGCGCAGATACCAAATACTGTCCTTCTAGTGTAGCCGTAGTTAGGCCAC
CACTTCAAGAACTCTGTAGCACCGCCTACATACCTCGCTCTGCTAATCCTGTTACCAGTGGCTGCTGCCA
GTGGCGATAAGTCGTGTCTTACCGGGTTGGACTCAAGACGATAGTTACCGGATAAGGCGCAGCGGTCGGG
CTGAACGGGGGGTTCGTGCACACAGCCCAGCTTGGAGCGAACGACCTACACCGAACTGAGATACCTACAG
CGTGAGCTATGAGAAAGCGCCACGCTTCCCGAAGGGAGAAAGGCGGACAGGTATCCGGTAAGCGGCAGGG
TCGGAACAGGAGAGCGCACGAGGGAGCTTCCAGGGGGAAACGCCTGGTATCTTTATAGTCCTGTCGGGTT
TCGCCACCTCTGACTTGAGCGTCGATTTTTGTGATGCTCGTCAGGGGGGCGGAGCCTATGGAAAAACGCC
AGCAACGCGGCCTTTTTACGGTTCCTGGCCTTTTGCTGGCCTTTTGCTCACATGTTCTTTCCTGCGTTAT
CCCCTGATTCTGTGGATAACCGTATTACCGCCTTTGAGTGAGCTGATACCGCTCGCCGCAGCCGAACGAC
CGAGCGCAGCGAGTCAGTGAGCGAGGAAGCGGAAGAGCGCCTGATGCGGTATTTTCTCCTTACGCATCTG
TGCGGTATTTCACACCGCATATATGGTGCACTCTCAGTACAATCTGCTCTGATGCCGCATAGTTAAGCCA
GTATACACTCCGCTATCGCTACGTGACTGGGTCATGGCTGCGCCCCGACACCCGCCAACACCCGCTGACG
CGCCCTGACGGGCTTGTCTGCTCCCGGCATCCGCTTACAGACAAGCTGTGACCGTCTCCGGGAGCTGCAT
GTGTCAGAGGTTTTCACCGTCATCACCGAAACGCGCGAGGCAGCTGCGGTAAAGCTCATCAGCGTGGTCG
TGAAGCGATTCACAGATGTCTGCCTGTTCATCCGCGTCCAGCTCGTTGAGTTTCTCCAGAAGCGTTAATG
TCTGGCTTCTGATAAAGCGGGCCATGTTAAGGGCGGTTTTTTCCTGTTTGGTCACTGATGCCTCCGTGTA
AGGGGGATTTCTGTTCATGGGGGTAATGATACCGATGAAACGAGAGAGGATGCTCACGATACGGGTTACT
GATGATGAACATGCCCGGTTACTGGAACGTTGTGAGGGTAAACAACTGGCGGTATGGATGCGGCGGGACC
AGAGAAAAATCACTCAGGGTCAATGCCAGCGCTTCGTTAATACAGATGTAGGTGTTCCACAGGGTAGCCA
GCAGCATCCTGCGATGCAGATCCGGAACATAATGGTGCAGGGCGCTGACTTCCGCGTTTCCAGACTTTAC
GAAACACGGAAACCGAAGACCATTCATGTTGTTGCTCAGGTCGCAGACGTTTTGCAGCAGCAGTCGCTTC
ACGTTCGCTCGCGTATCGGTGATTCATTCTGCTAACCAGTAAGGCAACCCCGCCAGCCTAGCCGGGTCCT
CAACGACAGGAGCACGATCATGCGCACCCGTGGGGCCGCCATGCCGGCGATAATGGCCTGCTTCTCGCCG
AAACGTTTGGTGGCGGGACCAGTGACGAAGGCTTGAGCGAGGGCGTGCAAGATTCCGAATACCGCAAGCG
ACAGGCCGATCATCGTCGCGCTCCAGCGAAAGCGGTCCTCGCCGAAAATGACCCAGAGCGCTGCCGGCAC
CTGTCCTACGAGTTGCATGATAAAGAAGACAGTCATAAGTGCGGCGACGATAGTCATGCCCCGCGCCCAC
CGGAAGGAGCTGACTGGGTTGAAGGCTCTCAAGGGCATCGGTCGAGATCCCGGTGCCTAATGAGTGAGCT
AACTTACATTAATTGCGTTGCGCTCACTGCCCGCTTTCCAGTCGGGAAACCTGTCGTGCCAGCTGCATTA
ATGAATCGGCCAACGCGCGGGGAGAGGCGGTTTGCGTATTGGGCGCCAGGGTGGTTTTTCTTTTCACCAG
TGAGACGGGCAACAGCTGATTGCCCTTCACCGCCTGGCCCTGAGAGAGTTGCAGCAAGCGGTCCACGCTG
GTTTGCCCCAGCAGGCGAAAATCCTGTTTGATGGTGGTTAACGGCGGGATATAACATGAGCTGTCTTCGG
TATCGTCGTATCCCACTACCGAGATATCCGCACCAACGCGCAGCCCGGACTCGGTAATGGCGCGCATTGC
GCCCAGCGCCATCTGATCGTTGGCAACCAGCATCGCAGTGGGAACGATGCCCTCATTCAGCATTTGCATG
GTTTGTTGAAAACCGGACATGGCACTCCAGTCGCCTTCCCGTTCCGCTATCGGCTGAATTTGATTGCGAG
TGAGATATTTATGCCAGCCAGCCAGACGCAGACGCGCCGAGACAGAACTTAATGGGCCCGCTAACAGCGC
GATTTGCTGGTGACCCAATGCGACCAGATGCTCCACGCCCAGTCGCGTACCGTCTTCATGGGAGAAAATA
ATACTGTTGATGGGTGTCTGGTCAGAGACATCAAGAAATAACGCCGGAACATTAGTGCAGGCAGCTTCCA
CAGCAATGGCATCCTGGTCATCCAGCGGATAGTTAATGATCAGCCCACTGACGCGTTGCGCGAGAAGATT
GTGCACCGCCGCTTTACAGGCTTCGACGCCGCTTCGTTCTACCATCGACACCACCACGCTGGCACCCAGT
TGATCGGCGCGAGATTTAATCGCCGCGACAATTTGCGACGGCGCGTGCAGGGCCAGACTGGAGGTGGCAA
CGCCAATCAGCAACGACTGTTTGCCCGCCAGTTGTTGTGCCACGCGGTTGGGAATGTAATTCAGCTCCGC
CATCGCCGCTTCCACTTTTTCCCGCGTTTTCGCAGAAACGTGGCTGGCCTGGTTCACCACGCGGGAAACG
GTCTGATAAGAGACACCGGCATACTCTGCGACATCGTATAACGTTACTGGTTTCACATTCACCACCCTGA
ATTGACTCTCTTCCGGGCGCTATCATGCCATACCGCGAAAGGTTTTGCGCCATTCGATGGTGTCCGGGAT
CTCGACGCTCTCCCTTATGCGACTCCTGCATTAGGAAGCAGCCCAGTAGTAGGTTGAGGCCGTTGAGCAC
CGCCGCCGCAAGGAATGGTGCATGCAAGGAGATGGCGCCCAACAGTCCCCCGGCCACGGGGCCTGCCACC
ATACCCACGCCGAAACAAGCGCTCATGAGCCCGAAGTGGCGAGCCCGATCTTCCCCATCGGTGATGTCGG
CGATATAGGCGCCAGCAACCGCACCTGTGGCGCCGGTGATGCCGGCCACGATGCGTCCGGCGTAGAGGAT
CGAGATCTCGATCCCGCGAAAT
