>Addgene plasmid #26103 | pNIC28-Bsa4 | addgene partial sequence | sequence record 31691 | 26103 with pBRevBam
GCCGGCCACGATGCGTCCGGCGTAGAGGATCGAGATCTCGATCCCGCGAAATTAATACGACTCACTATAG
GGGAATTGTGAGCGGATAACAATTCCCCTCTAGAAATAATTTTGTTTAACTTTAAGAAGGAGATATACAT
ATGCACCATCATCATCATCATTCTTCTGGTGTAGATCTGGGTACCGAGAACCTGTACTTCCAATCCATGG
AGACCGACGTCCACATATACCTGCCGTTCACTATTATTTAGTGAAATGAGATATTATGATATTTTCTGAA
TTGTGATTAAAAAGGCAACTTTATGCCCATGCAACAGAAACTATAAAAAATACAGAGAATGAAAAGAAAC
AGATAGATTTTTTAGTTCTTTAGGCCCGTAGTCTGCAAATCCTTTTATGATTTTCTATCAAACAAAAGAG
GAAAATAGACCAGTTGCAATCCAAACGAGAGTCTAATAGAATGAGGTCGAAAAGTAAATCGCGCGGGTTT
GTTACTGATAAAGCAGGCAAGACCTAAAATGTGTAAAGGGCAAAGTGTATACTTTGGCGTCACCCCTTAC
ATATTTTAGGTCTTTTTTTATTGTGCGTAACTAACTTGCCATCTTCAAACAGGAGGGCTGGAAGAAGCAG
ACCGCTAACACAGTACATAAAAAAGGAGACATGAACGATGAACATCAAAAAGTTTGCAAAACAAGCAACA
GTATTAACCTTTACTACCGCACTGCTGGCAGGAGGCGCAACTCAAGCGTTTGCGAAAGAAACGAACCAAA
AGCCATATAAGGAAACATACGGCATTTCCCATATTACACGCCATGATATGCTGCAAATCCCTGAACAGCA
AAAAAATGAAAAATATAAAGT
